Addgene plasmid #115784: pcDNA 3.3 HA-hTSPAN12
Purpose: Expresses human TSPAN12 with N-terminal HA-tag in mammalian cells. Contains multiple silent mutations that introduce restriction sites.
Depositing lab: Harald Junge. Depositing organization: University of Colorado, Boulder. Publication: TSPAN12 Is a Norrin Co-receptor that Amplifies Frizzled4 Ligand Selectivity and Signaling. Lai MB, Zhang C, Shi J, Johnson V, Khandan L, McVey J, Klymkowsky MW, Chen Z, Junge HJ. Cell Rep. 2017 Jun 27;19(13):2809-2822. doi: 10.1016/j.celrep.2017.06.004. PubMed 28658627.
Backbone
  Vector backbone: pcDNA3.3 TOPO TA
  Backbone manufacturer: Invitrogen
  Backbone size w/o insert (bp): 5407
  Total vector size (bp): 6377
  Vector type: Mammalian Expression
  Selectable markers: Neomycin (select with G418)
Growth in bacteria
  Bacterial resistance: Ampicillin, 100 μg/mL
  Growth temperature: 37°C
  Growth strain: DH5alpha
  Copy number: Unknown
Gene/Insert
  Gene/Insert name: TSPAN12
  Species: H. sapiens (human)
  Insert size (bp): 970
  Mutation: multiple silent mutations introduce restriction sites to enable chimera construction
  Entrez Gene: TSPAN12 (a.k.a. EVR5, NET-2, NET2, TM4SF12)
  Promoter: CMV
  Tag / fusion protein: HA (N terminal on insert)
  Cloning method: TOPO Cloning
  Sequencing primers: 5′ CGCAAATGGGCGGTAGGCGTG; 3′ CTTCCGTGTTTCAGTTAGC
Resource information
  A portion of this plasmid was derived from a plasmid made by: gene synthesis
Terms and licenses: Academic/Nonprofit Terms; Industry Terms: Not Available to Industry
Depositor comments: N-terminal HA tag has no substantial effect in TOPFlash reporter assays induced with Norrin, compared to untagged control
How to cite: pcDNA 3.3 HA-hTSPAN12 was a gift from Harald Junge (Addgene plasmid # 115784 ; http://n2t.net/addgene:115784 ; RRID:Addgene_115784)
