[The description below was written by a language model from this plasmid's Addgene catalogue record and pLannotate feature annotations shown in this document.]
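Description:
pcDNA 3.3 HA-hTSPAN12 is a 6,377 bp mammalian expression plasmid built by TOPO cloning into the pcDNA3.3 TOPO TA backbone. It is propagated in E. coli through a high-copy ColE1/pUC-type origin with ampicillin selection (AmpR under its own bla promoter), and it also carries an f1 phage origin. For selection in mammalian cells, an SV40 enhancer/early promoter drives the neomycin phosphotransferase gene, terminated by an SV40 poly(A) signal, allowing G418 selection of stable transfectants. Short annotated fragments of ble, lacI, bGH poly(A) and bom, along with a lac promoter/operator region, appear to be backbone remnants rather than functional parts of the design.

The payload is the human TSPAN12 coding sequence, placed downstream of the CMV immediate-early enhancer and promoter and followed by the HSV thymidine kinase polyadenylation signal. An HA epitope sits at the N-terminus; the annotation tool labels it as a fragment of a 3xHA tag, but its 27 bp length corresponds to a single HA copy, consistent with the catalogue entry. The insert originated from gene synthesis and contains multiple silent mutations that introduce restriction sites without changing the protein, so that segments can be swapped to build chimeric tetraspanins. TSPAN12 is a tetraspanin that acts with Norrin to promote Frizzled4 activation and beta-catenin signalling, a pathway important in retinal vascularization. The depositor notes that the HA tag has no substantial effect in Norrin-induced TOPFlash reporter assays compared with an untagged control, making the construct suitable for detecting tagged TSPAN12 and for signalling studies in transfected cells. The depositor and repository-sequenced records give essentially identical feature maps.
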