Features (pLannotate 1.2.2; 19 found; start..end, strand, type, name):
     50..429     +  enhancer       CMV enhancer: human cytomegalovirus immediate early enhancer
    430..633     +  promoter       CMV promoter: human cytomegalovirus (CMV) immediate early promoter
    758..784     +  CDS            3xHA (fragment): three tandem HA epitope tags
    791..1702    +  CDS            TSPAN12: TSN12_HUMAN - Also known as NET2, TM4SF12. Experimental evidence at protein level: Swiss-Prot protein existence level 1. Regulator of cell surface receptor signal transduction. Plays a central role in retinal vascularization by regulating norrin (NDP) signal transduction. Acts in concert with norrin (NDP) to promote FZD4 multimerization and subsequent activation of FZD4, leading to promote accumulation of beta-catenin (CTNNB1) and stimulate LEF/TCF-mediated transcriptional programs. Suprisingly, it only activate the norrin (NDP)-dependent activation of FZD4, while it does not activate the Wnt-
   1807..1855    +  polyA_signal   HSV TK poly(A) signal: herpes simplex virus thymidine kinase polyadenylation signal (Cole and Stacy, 1985)
   1946..1962    -  polyA_signal   bGH poly(A) signal (fragment): bovine growth hormone polyadenylation signal
   2057..2485    +  rep_origin     f1 ori (sequence partly withheld): f1 bacteriophage origin of replication; arrow indicates direction of (+) strand synthesis
   2499..2828    +  promoter       SV40 promoter: SV40 enhancer and early promoter
   2895..3686    +  CDS            neo: KKA2_KLEPN - Also known as kan, nptII. Experimental evidence at protein level: Swiss-Prot protein existence level 1. Resistance to kanamycin, neomycin, paromomycin, ribostamycin, butirosin and gentamicin B. From Klebsiella pneumoniae.
   3712..3870    +  CDS            ble (fragment): BLE_KLEPN - Experimental evidence at protein level: Swiss-Prot protein existence level 1. Binding protein with a strong affinity to the bleomycin family of antibiotics. Binds to CL990; an antimitotic-antibiotic compound. From Klebsiella pneumoniae.
   3865..3986    +  polyA_signal   SV40 poly(A) signal: SV40 polyadenylation signal
   4059..4075    -  protein_bind   lac operator: The lac repressor binds to the lac operator to inhibit transcription in E. coli. This inhibition can be relieved by adding lactose or isopropyl-β-D-thiogalactopyranoside (IPTG). lac repressor encoded by lacI
   4083..4113    -  promoter       lac promoter: promoter for the E. coli lac operon
   4128..4149    -  protein_bind   CAP binding site: CAP binding activates transcription in the presence of cAMP. E. coli catabolite activator protein
   4162..4254    -  CDS            lacI (fragment): lac repressor; lacI; The lac repressor binds to the lac operator to inhibit transcription in E. coli. This inhibition can be relieved by adding lactose or isopropyl-β-D-thiogalactopyranoside (IPTG).
   4437..5025    -  rep_origin     ori: high-copy-number ColE1/pMB1/pBR322/pUC origin of replication
   5196..6056    -  CDS            AmpR: β-lactamase; bla; confers resistance to ampicillin, carbenicillin, and related antibiotics
   6057..6161    -  promoter       AmpR promoter: bla
   6228..6272    -  misc_feature   bom (fragment): basis of mobility region from pBR322
>Addgene plasmid #115784 | pcDNA 3.3 HA-hTSPAN12 | depositor full sequence | sequence record 218715 | pcDNA 3.3 HA-hTSPAN12 sequence 6377 bps
GTTAGGCGTTTTGCGCTGCTTCGCGATGTACGGGCCAGATATACGCGTTGACATTGATTATTGACTAGTT
ATTAATAGTAATCAATTACGGGGTCATTAGTTCATAGCCCATATATGGAGTTCCGCGTTACATAACTTAC
GGTAAATGGCCCGCCTGGCTGACCGCCCAACGACCCCCGCCCATTGACGTCAATAATGACGTATGTTCCC
ATAGTAACGCCAATAGGGACTTTCCATTGACGTCAATGGGTGGAGTATTTACGGTAAACTGCCCACTTGG
CAGTACATCAAGTGTATCATATGCCAAGTACGCCCCCTATTGACGTCAATGACGGTAAATGGCCCGCCTG
GCATTATGCCCAGTACATGACCTTATGGGACTTTCCTACTTGGCAGTACATCTACGTATTAGTCATCGCT
ATTACCATGGTGATGCGGTTTTGGCAGTACATCAATGGGCGTGGATAGCGGTTTGACTCACGGGGATTTC
CAAGTCTCCACCCCATTGACGTCAATGGGAGTTTGTTTTGGCACCAAAATCAACGGGACTTTCCAAAATG
TCGTAACAACTCCGCCCCATTGACGCAAATGGGCGGTAGGCGTGTACGGTGGGAGGTCTATATAAGCAGA
GCTCGTTTAGTGAACCGTCAGATCGCCTGGAGACGCCATCCACGCTGTTTTGACCTCCATAGAAGACACC
GGGACCGATCCAGCCTCCGGACTCTAGAGGATCGAACCCTTGGCGCGCCCCACCATGTACCCATACGATG
TTCCAGATTACGCTCTCGAGGCCAGAGAAGATTCCGTGAAGTGTCTGCGCTGCCTGCTCTACGCCCTCAA
TCTGCTCTTTTGGTTAATGTCCATCAGTGTGTTGGCAGTTTCTGCTTGGATGAGGGACTACCTAAATAAT
GTTCTCACTTTAACTGCAGAAACGAGGGTAGAGGAAGCAGTCATTTTGACTTACTTTCCTGTGGTTCATC
CGGTCATGATTGCTGTTTGCTGTTTCCTTATCATTGTGGGGATGTTAGGATATTGTGGAACGGTGAAAAG
AAATCTGTTGCTTCTTGCATGGTACTTTGGAAGCTTGCTTGTCATTTTCTGTGTAGAACTGGCTTGTGGC
GTTTGGACATATGAACAGGAACTTATGGTACCAGTACAATGGTCAGATATGGTCACTTTGAAAGCCAGGA
TGACAAATTATGGATTACCTAGATATCGATGGCTTACTCATGCTTGGAATTTTTTTCAGAGAGAGTTTAA
GTGCTGTGGAGTAGTATATTTCACTGACTGGTTGGAAATGACAGAGATGGACTGGCCCCCAGATTCCTGC
TGTGTTAGAGAATTCCCAGGATGTTCCAAACAGGCCCACCAGGAAGATCTCAGTGACCTTTATCAAGAGG
GTTGTGGGAAGAAAATGTATTCCTTTTTGAGAGGAACCAAACAACTGCAGGTGCTGAGGTTTCTGGGAAT
CTCCATTGGGGTGACCCAAATCCTGGCCATGATTCTCACCATTACTCTGCTCTGGGCCCTGTATTATGAT
AGAAGGGAGCCGGGGACAGACCAAATGATGTCCTTGAAGAATGACAACTCTCAGCACCTGTCATGTCCCT
CAGTAGAACTGTTGAAACCAAGCCTGTCAAGAATCTTTGAACACACATCCATGGCAAACAGCTTTAATAC
ACACTTTGAGATGGAGGAGTTATAAGCTAGCAAGGGTTCGATCCCTACCGGTTAGTAATGAGTTTAAACG
GGGGAGGCTAACTGAAACACGGAAGGAGACAATACCGGAAGGAACCCGCGCTATGACGGCAATAAAAAGA
CAGAATAAAACGCACGGGTGTTGGGTCGTTTGTTCATAAACGCGGGGTTCGGTCCCAGGGCTGGCACTCT
GTCGATACCCCACCGAGACCCCATTGGGGCCAATACGCCCGCGTTTCTTCCTTTTCCCCACCCCACCCCC
CAAGTTCGGGTGAAGGCCCAGGGCTCGCAGCCAACGTCGGGGCGGCAGGCCCTGCCATAGCAGATCTGCG
CAGCTGGGGCTCTAGGGGGTATCCCC
[124 nt withheld, positions 2057-2180]
C
[32 nt withheld, positions 2182-2213]
CA
[57 nt withheld, positions 2216-2272]
A
[49 nt withheld, positions 2274-2322]
CCTTTGACGTTGGAGTCCACGTTCTTT
[37 nt withheld, positions 2350-2386]
ACCCTATCTCGGTCTATTCTTTTGATTTATAAGGGATTTTGGGGATTTCGGCCTATTGGTTAAAAAATGA
GCTGATTTAACAAAAATTTAACGCGAATTAATTCTGTGGAATGTGTGTCAGTTAGGGTGTGGAAAGTCCC
CAGGCTCCCCAGCAGGCAGAAGTATGCAAAGCATGCATCTCAATTAGTCAGCAACCAGGTGTGGAAAGTC
CCCAGGCTCCCCAGCAGGCAGAAGTATGCAAAGCATGCATCTCAATTAGTCAGCAACCATAGTCCCGCCC
CTAACTCCGCCCATCCCGCCCCTAACTCCGCCCAGTTCCGCCCATTCTCCGCCCCATGGCTGACTAATTT
TTTTTATTTATGCAGAGGCCGAGGCCGCCTCTGCCTCTGAGCTATTCCAGAAGTAGTGAGGAGGCTTTTT
TGGAGGCCTAGGCTTTTGCAAAAAGCTCCCGGGAGCTTGTATATCCATTTTCGGATCTGATCAAGAGACA
GGATGAGGATCGTTTCGCATGATTGAACAAGATGGATTGCACGCAGGTTCTCCGGCCGCTTGGGTGGAGA
GGCTATTCGGCTATGACTGGGCACAACAGACAATCGGCTGCTCTGATGCCGCCGTGTTCCGGCTGTCAGC
GCAGGGGCGCCCGGTTCTTTTTGTCAAGACCGACCTGTCCGGTGCCCTGAATGAACTGCAGGACGAGGCA
GCGCGGCTATCGTGGCTGGCCACGACGGGCGTTCCTTGCGCAGCTGTGCTCGACGTTGTCACTGAAGCGG
GAAGGGACTGGCTGCTATTGGGCGAAGTGCCGGGGCAGGATCTCCTGTCATCTCACCTTGCTCCTGCCGA
GAAAGTATCCATCATGGCTGATGCAATGCGGCGGCTGCATACGCTTGATCCGGCTACCTGCCCATTCGAC
CACCAAGCGAAACATCGCATCGAGCGAGCACGTACTCGGATGGAAGCCGGTCTTGTCGATCAGGATGATC
TGGACGAAGAGCATCAGGGGCTCGCGCCAGCCGAACTGTTCGCCAGGCTCAAGGCGCGCATGCCCGACGG
CGAGGATCTCGTCGTGACCCATGGCGATGCCTGCTTGCCGAATATCATGGTGGAAAATGGCCGCTTTTCT
GGATTCATCGACTGTGGCCGGCTGGGTGTGGCGGACCGCTATCAGGACATAGCGTTGGCTACCCGTGATA
TTGCTGAAGAGCTTGGCGGCGAATGGGCTGACCGCTTCCTCGTGCTTTACGGTATCGCCGCTCCCGATTC
GCAGCGCATCGCCTTCTATCGCCTTCTTGACGAGTTCTTCTGAGCGGGACTCTGGGGTTCGCGAAATGAC
CGACCAAGCGACGCCCAACCTGCCATCACGAGATTTCGATTCCACCGCCGCCTTCTATGAAAGGTTGGGC
TTCGGAATCGTTTTCCGGGACGCCGGCTGGATGATCCTCCAGCGCGGGGATCTCATGCTGGAGTTCTTCG
CCCACCCCAACTTGTTTATTGCAGCTTATAATGGTTACAAATAAAGCAATAGCATCACAAATTTCACAAA
TAAAGCATTTTTTTCACTGCATTCTAGTTGTGGTTTGTCCAAACTCATCAATGTATCTTATCATGTCTGT
ATACCGTCGACCTCTAGCTAGAGCTTGGCGTAATCATGGTCATAGCTGTTTCCTGTGTGAAATTGTTATC
CGCTCACAATTCCACACAACATACGAGCCGGAAGCATAAAGTGTAAAGCCTGGGGTGCCTAATGAGTGAG
CTAACTCACATTAATTGCGTTGCGCTCACTGCCCGCTTTCCAGTCGGGAAACCTGTCGTGCCAGCTGCAT
TAATGAATCGGCCAACGCGCGGGGAGAGGCGGTTTGCGTATTGGGCGCTCTTCCGCTTCCTCGCTCACTG
ACTCGCTGCGCTCGGTCGTTCGGCTGCGGCGAGCGGTATCAGCTCACTCAAAGGCGGTAATACGGTTATC
CACAGAATCAGGGGATAACGCAGGAAAGAACATGTGAGCAAAAGGCCAGCAAAAGGCCAGGAACCGTAAA
AAGGCCGCGTTGCTGGCGTTTTTCCATAGGCTCCGCCCCCCTGACGAGCATCACAAAAATCGACGCTCAA
GTCAGAGGTGGCGAAACCCGACAGGACTATAAAGATACCAGGCGTTTCCCCCTGGAAGCTCCCTCGTGCG
CTCTCCTGTTCCGACCCTGCCGCTTACCGGATACCTGTCCGCCTTTCTCCCTTCGGGAAGCGTGGCGCTT
TCTCAATGCTCACGCTGTAGGTATCTCAGTTCGGTGTAGGTCGTTCGCTCCAAGCTGGGCTGTGTGCACG
AACCCCCCGTTCAGCCCGACCGCTGCGCCTTATCCGGTAACTATCGTCTTGAGTCCAACCCGGTAAGACA
CGACTTATCGCCACTGGCAGCAGCCACTGGTAACAGGATTAGCAGAGCGAGGTATGTAGGCGGTGCTACA
GAGTTCTTGAAGTGGTGGCCTAACTACGGCTACACTAGAAGGACAGTATTTGGTATCTGCGCTCTGCTGA
AGCCAGTTACCTTCGGAAAAAGAGTTGGTAGCTCTTGATCCGGCAAACAAACCACCGCTGGTAGCGGTGG
TTTTTTTGTTTGCAAGCAGCAGATTACGCGCAGAAAAAAAGGATCTCAAGAAGATCCTTTGATCTTTTCT
ACGGGGTCTGACGCTCAGTGGAACGAAAACTCACGTTAAGGGATTTTGGTCATGAGATTATCAAAAAGGA
TCTTCACCTAGATCCTTTTAAATTAAAAATGAAGTTTTAAATCAATCTAAAGTATATATGAGTAAACTTG
GTCTGACAGTTACCAATGCTTAATCAGTGAGGCACCTATCTCAGCGATCTGTCTATTTCGTTCATCCATA
GTTGCCTGACTCCCCGTCGTGTAGATAACTACGATACGGGAGGGCTTACCATCTGGCCCCAGTGCTGCAA
TGATACCGCGAGACCCACGCTCACCGGCTCCAGATTTATCAGCAATAAACCAGCCAGCCGGAAGGGCCGA
GCGCAGAAGTGGTCCTGCAACTTTATCCGCCTCCATCCAGTCTATTAATTGTTGCCGGGAAGCTAGAGTA
AGTAGTTCGCCAGTTAATAGTTTGCGCAACGTTGTTGCCATTGCTACAGGCATCGTGGTGTCACGCTCGT
CGTTTGGTATGGCTTCATTCAGCTCCGGTTCCCAACGATCAAGGCGAGTTACATGATCCCCCATGTTGTG
CAAAAAAGCGGTTAGCTCCTTCGGTCCTCCGATCGTTGTCAGAAGTAAGTTGGCCGCAGTGTTATCACTC
ATGGTTATGGCAGCACTGCATAATTCTCTTACTGTCATGCCATCCGTAAGATGCTTTTCTGTGACTGGTG
AGTACTCAACCAAGTCATTCTGAGAATAGTGTATGCGGCGACCGAGTTGCTCTTGCCCGGCGTCAATACG
GGATAATACCGCGCCACATAGCAGAACTTTAAAAGTGCTCATCATTGGAAAACGTTCTTCGGGGCGAAAA
CTCTCAAGGATCTTACCGCTGTTGAGATCCAGTTCGATGTAACCCACTCGTGCACCCAACTGATCTTCAG
CATCTTTTACTTTCACCAGCGTTTCTGGGTGAGCAAAAACAGGAAGGCAAAATGCCGCAAAAAAGGGAAT
AAGGGCGACACGGAAATGTTGAATACTCATACTCTTCCTTTTTCAATATTATTGAAGCATTTATCAGGGT
TATTGTCTCATGAGCGGATACATATTTGAATGTATTTAGAAAAATAAACAAATAGGGGTTCCGCGCACAT
TTCCCCGAAAAGTGCCACCTGACGTCGACGGATCGGGAGATCTCCCGATCCCCTATGGTCGACTCTCAGT
ACAATCTGCTCTGATGCCGCATAGTTAAGCCAGTATCTGCTCCCTGCTTGTGTGTTGGAGGTCGCTGAGT
AGTGCGCGAGCAAAATTTAAGCTACAACAAGGCAAGGCTTGACCGACAATTGCATGAAGAATCTGCTTAG
G
