Features (pLannotate 1.2.2; 19 found; start..end, strand, type, name):
     50..429     +  enhancer       CMV enhancer: human cytomegalovirus immediate early enhancer
    430..633     +  promoter       CMV promoter: human cytomegalovirus (CMV) immediate early promoter
    758..784     +  CDS            3xHA (fragment): three tandem HA epitope tags
    791..1702    +  CDS            TSPAN12: TSN12_HUMAN - Also known as NET2, TM4SF12. Experimental evidence at protein level: Swiss-Prot protein existence level 1. Regulator of cell surface receptor signal transduction. Plays a central role in retinal vascularization by regulating norrin (NDP) signal transduction. Acts in concert with norrin (NDP) to promote FZD4 multimerization and subsequent activation of FZD4, leading to promote accumulation of beta-catenin (CTNNB1) and stimulate LEF/TCF-mediated transcriptional programs. Suprisingly, it only activate the norrin (NDP)-dependent activation of FZD4, while it does not activate the Wnt-
   1807..1855    +  polyA_signal   HSV TK poly(A) signal: herpes simplex virus thymidine kinase polyadenylation signal (Cole and Stacy, 1985)
   1946..1962    -  polyA_signal   bGH poly(A) signal (fragment): bovine growth hormone polyadenylation signal
   2057..2485    +  rep_origin     f1 ori (sequence partly withheld): f1 bacteriophage origin of replication; arrow indicates direction of (+) strand synthesis
   2499..2828    +  promoter       SV40 promoter: SV40 enhancer and early promoter
   2895..3686    +  CDS            neo: KKA2_KLEPN - Also known as kan, nptII. Experimental evidence at protein level: Swiss-Prot protein existence level 1. Resistance to kanamycin, neomycin, paromomycin, ribostamycin, butirosin and gentamicin B. From Klebsiella pneumoniae.
   3712..3870    +  CDS            ble (fragment): BLE_KLEPN - Experimental evidence at protein level: Swiss-Prot protein existence level 1. Binding protein with a strong affinity to the bleomycin family of antibiotics. Binds to CL990; an antimitotic-antibiotic compound. From Klebsiella pneumoniae.
   3865..3986    +  polyA_signal   SV40 poly(A) signal: SV40 polyadenylation signal
   4059..4075    -  protein_bind   lac operator: The lac repressor binds to the lac operator to inhibit transcription in E. coli. This inhibition can be relieved by adding lactose or isopropyl-β-D-thiogalactopyranoside (IPTG). lac repressor encoded by lacI
   4083..4113    -  promoter       lac promoter: promoter for the E. coli lac operon
   4128..4149    -  protein_bind   CAP binding site: CAP binding activates transcription in the presence of cAMP. E. coli catabolite activator protein
   4162..4254    -  CDS            lacI (fragment): lac repressor; lacI; The lac repressor binds to the lac operator to inhibit transcription in E. coli. This inhibition can be relieved by adding lactose or isopropyl-β-D-thiogalactopyranoside (IPTG).
   4437..5025    -  rep_origin     ori: high-copy-number ColE1/pMB1/pBR322/pUC origin of replication
   5196..6056    -  CDS            AmpR: β-lactamase; bla; confers resistance to ampicillin, carbenicillin, and related antibiotics
   6057..6161    -  promoter       AmpR promoter: bla
   6220..6272    -  misc_feature   bom (fragment): basis of mobility region from pBR322
>Addgene plasmid #115784 | pcDNA 3.3 HA-hTSPAN12 | addgene full sequence | sequence record 224023 | Addgene NGS Result
GTTAGGCGTTTTGCGCTGCTTCGCGATGTACGGGCCAGATATACGCGTTGACATTGATTATTGACTAGTT
ATTAATAGTAATCAATTACGGGGTCATTAGTTCATAGCCCATATATGGAGTTCCGCGTTACATAACTTAC
GGTAAATGGCCCGCCTGGCTGACCGCCCAACGACCCCCGCCCATTGACGTCAATAATGACGTATGTTCCC
ATAGTAACGCCAATAGGGACTTTCCATTGACGTCAATGGGTGGAGTATTTACGGTAAACTGCCCACTTGG
CAGTACATCAAGTGTATCATATGCCAAGTACGCCCCCTATTGACGTCAATGACGGTAAATGGCCCGCCTG
GCATTATGCCCAGTACATGACCTTATGGGACTTTCCTACTTGGCAGTACATCTACGTATTAGTCATCGCT
ATTACCATGGTGATGCGGTTTTGGCAGTACATCAATGGGCGTGGATAGCGGTTTGACTCACGGGGATTTC
CAAGTCTCCACCCCATTGACGTCAATGGGAGTTTGTTTTGGCACCAAAATCAACGGGACTTTCCAAAATG
TCGTAACAACTCCGCCCCATTGACGCAAATGGGCGGTAGGCGTGTACGGTGGGAGGTCTATATAAGCAGA
GCTCGTTTAGTGAACCGTCAGATCGCCTGGAGACGCCATCCACGCTGTTTTGACCTCCATAGAAGACACC
GGGACCGATCCAGCCTCCGGACTCTAGAGGATCGAACCCTTGGCGCGCCCCACCATGTACCCATACGATG
TTCCAGATTACGCTCTCGAGGCCAGAGAAGATTCCGTGAAGTGTCTGCGCTGCCTGCTCTACGCCCTCAA
TCTGCTCTTTTGGTTAATGTCCATCAGTGTGTTGGCAGTTTCTGCTTGGATGAGGGACTACCTAAATAAT
GTTCTCACTTTAACTGCAGAAACGAGGGTAGAGGAAGCAGTCATTTTGACTTACTTTCCTGTGGTTCATC
CGGTCATGATTGCTGTTTGCTGTTTCCTTATCATTGTGGGGATGTTAGGATATTGTGGAACGGTGAAAAG
AAATCTGTTGCTTCTTGCATGGTACTTTGGAAGCTTGCTTGTCATTTTCTGTGTAGAACTGGCTTGTGGC
GTTTGGACATATGAACAGGAACTTATGGTACCAGTACAATGGTCAGATATGGTCACTTTGAAAGCCAGGA
TGACAAATTATGGATTACCTAGATATCGATGGCTTACTCATGCTTGGAATTTTTTTCAGAGAGAGTTTAA
GTGCTGTGGAGTAGTATATTTCACTGACTGGTTGGAAATGACAGAGATGGACTGGCCCCCAGATTCCTGC
TGTGTTAGAGAATTCCCAGGATGTTCCAAACAGGCCCACCAGGAAGATCTCAGTGACCTTTATCAAGAGG
GTTGTGGGAAGAAAATGTATTCCTTTTTGAGAGGAACCAAACAACTGCAGGTGCTGAGGTTTCTGGGAAT
CTCCATTGGGGTGACCCAAATCCTGGCCATGATTCTCACCATTACTCTGCTCTGGGCCCTGTATTATGAT
AGAAGGGAGCCGGGGACAGACCAAATGATGTCCTTGAAGAATGACAACTCTCAGCACCTGTCATGTCCCT
CAGTAGAACTGTTGAAACCAAGCCTGTCAAGAATCTTTGAACACACATCCATGGCAAACAGCTTTAATAC
ACACTTTGAGATGGAGGAGTTATAAGCTAGCAAGGGTTCGATCCCTACCGGTTAGTAATGAGTTTAAACG
GGGGAGGCTAACTGAAACACGGAAGGAGACAATACCGGAAGGAACCCGCGCTATGACGGCAATAAAAAGA
CAGAATAAAACGCACGGGTGTTGGGTCGTTTGTTCATAAACGCGGGGTTCGGTCCCAGGGCTGGCACTCT
GTCGATACCCCACCGAGACCCCATTGGGGCCAATACGCCCGCGTTTCTTCCTTTTCCCCACCCCACCCCC
CAAGTTCGGGTGAAGGCCCAGGGCTCGCAGCCAACGTCGGGGCGGCAGGCCCTGCCATAGCAGATCTGCG
CAGCTGGGGCTCTAGGGGGTATCCCC
[124 nt withheld, positions 2057-2180]
C
[91 nt withheld, positions 2182-2272]
A
[49 nt withheld, positions 2274-2322]
CCTTTGACGTTGGAGTCCACGTTCTTT
[37 nt withheld, positions 2350-2386]
ACCCTATCTCGGTCTATTCTTTTGATTTATAAGGGATTTTGCCGATTTCGGCCTATTGGTTAAAAAATGA
GCTGATTTAACAAAAATTTAACGCGAATTAATTCTGTGGAATGTGTGTCAGTTAGGGTGTGGAAAGTCCC
CAGGCTCCCCAGCAGGCAGAAGTATGCAAAGCATGCATCTCAATTAGTCAGCAACCAGGTGTGGAAAGTC
CCCAGGCTCCCCAGCAGGCAGAAGTATGCAAAGCATGCATCTCAATTAGTCAGCAACCATAGTCCCGCCC
CTAACTCCGCCCATCCCGCCCCTAACTCCGCCCAGTTCCGCCCATTCTCCGCCCCATGGCTGACTAATTT
TTTTTATTTATGCAGAGGCCGAGGCCGCCTCTGCCTCTGAGCTATTCCAGAAGTAGTGAGGAGGCTTTTT
TGGAGGCCTAGGCTTTTGCAAAAAGCTCCCGGGAGCTTGTATATCCATTTTCGGATCTGATCAAGAGACA
GGATGAGGATCGTTTCGCATGATTGAACAAGATGGATTGCACGCAGGTTCTCCGGCCGCTTGGGTGGAGA
GGCTATTCGGCTATGACTGGGCACAACAGACAATCGGCTGCTCTGATGCCGCCGTGTTCCGGCTGTCAGC
GCAGGGGCGCCCGGTTCTTTTTGTCAAGACCGACCTGTCCGGTGCCCTGAATGAACTGCAGGACGAGGCA
GCGCGGCTATCGTGGCTGGCCACGACGGGCGTTCCTTGCGCAGCTGTGCTCGACGTTGTCACTGAAGCGG
GAAGGGACTGGCTGCTATTGGGCGAAGTGCCGGGGCAGGATCTCCTGTCATCTCACCTTGCTCCTGCCGA
GAAAGTATCCATCATGGCTGATGCAATGCGGCGGCTGCATACGCTTGATCCGGCTACCTGCCCATTCGAC
CACCAAGCGAAACATCGCATCGAGCGAGCACGTACTCGGATGGAAGCCGGTCTTGTCGATCAGGATGATC
TGGACGAAGAGCATCAGGGGCTCGCGCCAGCCGAACTGTTCGCCAGGCTCAAGGCGCGCATGCCCGACGG
CGAGGATCTCGTCGTGACCCATGGCGATGCCTGCTTGCCGAATATCATGGTGGAAAATGGCCGCTTTTCT
GGATTCATCGACTGTGGCCGGCTGGGTGTGGCGGACCGCTATCAGGACATAGCGTTGGCTACCCGTGATA
TTGCTGAAGAGCTTGGCGGCGAATGGGCTGACCGCTTCCTCGTGCTTTACGGTATCGCCGCTCCCGATTC
GCAGCGCATCGCCTTCTATCGCCTTCTTGACGAGTTCTTCTGAGCGGGACTCTGGGGTTCGCGAAATGAC
CGACCAAGCGACGCCCAACCTGCCATCACGAGATTTCGATTCCACCGCCGCCTTCTATGAAAGGTTGGGC
TTCGGAATCGTTTTCCGGGACGCCGGCTGGATGATCCTCCAGCGCGGGGATCTCATGCTGGAGTTCTTCG
CCCACCCCAACTTGTTTATTGCAGCTTATAATGGTTACAAATAAAGCAATAGCATCACAAATTTCACAAA
TAAAGCATTTTTTTCACTGCATTCTAGTTGTGGTTTGTCCAAACTCATCAATGTATCTTATCATGTCTGT
ATACCGTCGACCTCTAGCTAGAGCTTGGCGTAATCATGGTCATAGCTGTTTCCTGTGTGAAATTGTTATC
CGCTCACAATTCCACACAACATACGAGCCGGAAGCATAAAGTGTAAAGCCTGGGGTGCCTAATGAGTGAG
CTAACTCACATTAATTGCGTTGCGCTCACTGCCCGCTTTCCAGTCGGGAAACCTGTCGTGCCAGCTGCAT
TAATGAATCGGCCAACGCGCGGGGAGAGGCGGTTTGCGTATTGGGCGCTCTTCCGCTTCCTCGCTCACTG
ACTCGCTGCGCTCGGTCGTTCGGCTGCGGCGAGCGGTATCAGCTCACTCAAAGGCGGTAATACGGTTATC
CACAGAATCAGGGGATAACGCAGGAAAGAACATGTGAGCAAAAGGCCAGCAAAAGGCCAGGAACCGTAAA
AAGGCCGCGTTGCTGGCGTTTTTCCATAGGCTCCGCCCCCCTGACGAGCATCACAAAAATCGACGCTCAA
GTCAGAGGTGGCGAAACCCGACAGGACTATAAAGATACCAGGCGTTTCCCCCTGGAAGCTCCCTCGTGCG
CTCTCCTGTTCCGACCCTGCCGCTTACCGGATACCTGTCCGCCTTTCTCCCTTCGGGAAGCGTGGCGCTT
TCTCATAGCTCACGCTGTAGGTATCTCAGTTCGGTGTAGGTCGTTCGCTCCAAGCTGGGCTGTGTGCACG
AACCCCCCGTTCAGCCCGACCGCTGCGCCTTATCCGGTAACTATCGTCTTGAGTCCAACCCGGTAAGACA
CGACTTATCGCCACTGGCAGCAGCCACTGGTAACAGGATTAGCAGAGCGAGGTATGTAGGCGGTGCTACA
GAGTTCTTGAAGTGGTGGCCTAACTACGGCTACACTAGAAGAACAGTATTTGGTATCTGCGCTCTGCTGA
AGCCAGTTACCTTCGGAAAAAGAGTTGGTAGCTCTTGATCCGGCAAACAAACCACCGCTGGTAGCGGTGG
TTTTTTTGTTTGCAAGCAGCAGATTACGCGCAGAAAAAAAGGATCTCAAGAAGATCCTTTGATCTTTTCT
ACGGGGTCTGACGCTCAGTGGAACGAAAACTCACGTTAAGGGATTTTGGTCATGAGATTATCAAAAAGGA
TCTTCACCTAGATCCTTTTAAATTAAAAATGAAGTTTTAAATCAATCTAAAGTATATATGAGTAAACTTG
GTCTGACAGTTACCAATGCTTAATCAGTGAGGCACCTATCTCAGCGATCTGTCTATTTCGTTCATCCATA
GTTGCCTGACTCCCCGTCGTGTAGATAACTACGATACGGGAGGGCTTACCATCTGGCCCCAGTGCTGCAA
TGATACCGCGAGACCCACGCTCACCGGCTCCAGATTTATCAGCAATAAACCAGCCAGCCGGAAGGGCCGA
GCGCAGAAGTGGTCCTGCAACTTTATCCGCCTCCATCCAGTCTATTAATTGTTGCCGGGAAGCTAGAGTA
AGTAGTTCGCCAGTTAATAGTTTGCGCAACGTTGTTGCCATTGCTACAGGCATCGTGGTGTCACGCTCGT
CGTTTGGTATGGCTTCATTCAGCTCCGGTTCCCAACGATCAAGGCGAGTTACATGATCCCCCATGTTGTG
CAAAAAAGCGGTTAGCTCCTTCGGTCCTCCGATCGTTGTCAGAAGTAAGTTGGCCGCAGTGTTATCACTC
ATGGTTATGGCAGCACTGCATAATTCTCTTACTGTCATGCCATCCGTAAGATGCTTTTCTGTGACTGGTG
AGTACTCAACCAAGTCATTCTGAGAATAGTGTATGCGGCGACCGAGTTGCTCTTGCCCGGCGTCAATACG
GGATAATACCGCGCCACATAGCAGAACTTTAAAAGTGCTCATCATTGGAAAACGTTCTTCGGGGCGAAAA
CTCTCAAGGATCTTACCGCTGTTGAGATCCAGTTCGATGTAACCCACTCGTGCACCCAACTGATCTTCAG
CATCTTTTACTTTCACCAGCGTTTCTGGGTGAGCAAAAACAGGAAGGCAAAATGCCGCAAAAAAGGGAAT
AAGGGCGACACGGAAATGTTGAATACTCATACTCTTCCTTTTTCAATATTATTGAAGCATTTATCAGGGT
TATTGTCTCATGAGCGGATACATATTTGAATGTATTTAGAAAAATAAACAAATAGGGGTTCCGCGCACAT
TTCCCCGAAAAGTGCCACCTGACGTCGACGGATCGGGAGATCTCCCGATCCCCTATGGTGCACTCTCAGT
ACAATCTGCTCTGATGCCGCATAGTTAAGCCAGTATCTGCTCCCTGCTTGTGTGTTGGAGGTCGCTGAGT
AGTGCGCGAGCAAAATTTAAGCTACAACAAGGCAAGGCTTGACCGACAATTGCATGAAGAATCTGCTTAG
G
